Addgene plasmid #140892: CiDr-VSP L223F-mCherry pcDNA3.1 (eVSP)
Purpose: Expresses modified Danio rerio VSP with enhanced phosphatase activity fused with mCherry in mammalian cells.
Depositing lab: Yasushi Okamura. Depositing organization: The University of Osaka. Publication: Engineering an enhanced voltage-sensing phosphatase. Kawanabe A, Mizutani N, Polat OK, Yonezawa T, Kawai T, Mori MX, Okamura Y. J Gen Physiol. 2020 May 4;152(5). pii: 133870. doi: 10.1085/jgp.201912491. PubMed 32167537.
Backbone
  Vector backbone: pcDNA3.1(-)
  Vector type: Mammalian Expression
Growth in bacteria
  Bacterial resistance: Ampicillin, 100 μg/mL
  Growth temperature: 37°C
  Growth strain: DH5alpha
  Copy number: High Copy
Gene/Insert
  Gene/Insert name: CiDr-VSP L223F-mCherry
  Species: D. rerio (zebrafish); Ciona intestinalis
  Insert size (bp): 2433
  Mutation: changed 223L to F in Dr-VSP (zebrafish TPTE)
  GenBank ID: NM_001025458.1 NM_001033826.1
  Entrez Gene: tpte (a.k.a. tpip, vsp, wu:fd20e11, wu:fi24b06); vsp
  Tag / fusion protein: mCherry
  Cloning method: Restriction Enzyme; 5′ cloning site XhoI (not destroyed); 3′ cloning site HindIII (not destroyed)
  Sequencing primers: 5′ T7
Terms and licenses: Academic/Nonprofit Terms; Industry Terms: Not Available to Industry
How to cite: CiDr-VSP L223F-mCherry pcDNA3.1 (eVSP) was a gift from Yasushi Okamura (Addgene plasmid # 140892 ; http://n2t.net/addgene:140892 ; RRID:Addgene_140892)
