[The description below was written by a language model from this plasmid's Addgene catalogue record and pLannotate feature annotations shown in this document.]
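Description:
CiDr-VSP L223F-mCherry pcDNA3.1 (eVSP) is a mammalian expression plasmid built on the pcDNA3.1(-) backbone, with a sequenced length of 7,800 nt. In E. coli it is maintained at high copy from a ColE1/pUC-type origin and selected with ampicillin through the β-lactamase gene. An f1 origin is also present. For mammalian cells, the backbone carries a neomycin phosphotransferase cassette driven by the SV40 early promoter and closed by the SV40 polyadenylation signal, which would allow G418 selection of stable transfectants.

The payload is a 2,433 bp insert cloned between XhoI and HindIII. It encodes a voltage-sensing phosphatase (VSP) fused at its C-terminus to the red fluorescent protein mCherry. The record lists both zebrafish (Danio rerio tpte) and Ciona intestinalis vsp as sources, and the "CiDr" name suggests a chimera of the two, though the record does not state which segments come from which species. The zebrafish portion carries an L223F substitution, and the construct as a whole is described as having enhanced phosphatase activity. The automated annotation labels this coding region as a fragment of human TPTE2, which reflects homology to the related human protein rather than a human origin.

Expression is driven by the CMV immediate-early enhancer and promoter and terminated by the bovine growth hormone polyadenylation signal. A T7 promoter upstream of the insert serves as a sequencing primer site and could support in vitro transcription. A few short annotated fragments (HIV-1 LTR, ble, lacI) appear to be backbone remnants or chance matches with no functional role. The plasmid is intended for expressing the enhanced VSP in mammalian cells, with mCherry fluorescence reporting its expression and localization.
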