Features (pLannotate 1.2.2; 21 found; start..end, strand, type, name):
      1..380     +  enhancer       CMV enhancer: human cytomegalovirus immediate early enhancer
    381..584     +  promoter       CMV promoter: human cytomegalovirus (CMV) immediate early promoter
    580..613     +  LTR            5' LTR (truncated) (fragment): truncated 5' long terminal repeat (LTR) from HIV-1
    629..647     +  promoter       T7 promoter: promoter for bacteriophage T7 RNA polymerase
    996..2399    +  CDS            TPTE2 (fragment): TPTE2_HUMAN - Also known as TPIP From Homo sapiens (Human).
   2409..3116    +  CDS            mCherry: mCherry is a basic (constitutively fluorescent) red fluorescent protein published in 2004, derived from Discosoma sp.. It is reported to be a very rapidly-maturing monomer with low acid sensitivity.
   3163..3387    +  polyA_signal   bGH poly(A) signal: bovine growth hormone polyadenylation signal
   3391..3412    +  promoter       SV40 promoter (fragment): SV40 enhancer and early promoter
   3433..3861    +  rep_origin     f1 ori (sequence partly withheld): f1 bacteriophage origin of replication; arrow indicates direction of (+) strand synthesis
   3875..4204    +  promoter       SV40 promoter: SV40 enhancer and early promoter
   4271..5062    +  CDS            neo: KKA2_KLEPN - Also known as kan, nptII. Experimental evidence at protein level: Swiss-Prot protein existence level 1. Resistance to kanamycin, neomycin, paromomycin, ribostamycin, butirosin and gentamicin B. From Klebsiella pneumoniae.
   5086..5244    +  CDS            ble (fragment): BLE_KLEPN - Experimental evidence at protein level: Swiss-Prot protein existence level 1. Binding protein with a strong affinity to the bleomycin family of antibiotics. Binds to CL990; an antimitotic-antibiotic compound. From Klebsiella pneumoniae.
   5239..5360    +  polyA_signal   SV40 poly(A) signal: SV40 polyadenylation signal
   5433..5449    -  protein_bind   lac operator: The lac repressor binds to the lac operator to inhibit transcription in E. coli. This inhibition can be relieved by adding lactose or isopropyl-β-D-thiogalactopyranoside (IPTG). lac repressor encoded by lacI
   5457..5487    -  promoter       lac promoter: promoter for the E. coli lac operon
   5502..5523    -  protein_bind   CAP binding site: CAP binding activates transcription in the presence of cAMP. E. coli catabolite activator protein
   5536..5628    -  CDS            lacI (fragment): lac repressor; lacI; The lac repressor binds to the lac operator to inhibit transcription in E. coli. This inhibition can be relieved by adding lactose or isopropyl-β-D-thiogalactopyranoside (IPTG).
   5811..6399    -  rep_origin     ori: high-copy-number ColE1/pMB1/pBR322/pUC origin of replication
   6570..7430    -  CDS            AmpR: β-lactamase; bla; confers resistance to ampicillin, carbenicillin, and related antibiotics
   7431..7535    -  promoter       AmpR promoter: bla
   7594..7646    -  misc_feature   bom (fragment): basis of mobility region from pBR322
>Addgene plasmid #140892 | CiDr-VSP L223F-mCherry pcDNA3.1 (eVSP) | addgene full sequence | sequence record 292709 | Addgene NGS Result
GACATTGATTATTGACTAGTTATTAATAGTAATCAATTACGGGGTCATTAGTTCATAGCCCATATATGGA
GTTCCGCGTTACATAACTTACGGTAAATGGCCCGCCTGGCTGACCGCCCAACGACCCCCGCCCATTGACG
TCAATAATGACGTATGTTCCCATAGTAACGCCAATAGGGACTTTCCATTGACGTCAATGGGTGGAGTATT
TACGGTAAACTGCCCACTTGGCAGTACATCAAGTGTATCATATGCCAAGTACGCCCCCTATTGACGTCAA
TGACGGTAAATGGCCCGCCTGGCATTATGCCCAGTACATGACCTTATGGGACTTTCCTACTTGGCAGTAC
ATCTACGTATTAGTCATCGCTATTACCATGGTGATGCGGTTTTGGCAGTACATCAATGGGCGTGGATAGC
GGTTTGACTCACGGGGATTTCCAAGTCTCCACCCCATTGACGTCAATGGGAGTTTGTTTTGGCACCAAAA
TCAACGGGACTTTCCAAAATGTCGTAACAACTCCGCCCCATTGACGCAAATGGGCGGTAGGCGTGTACGG
TGGGAGGTCTATATAAGCAGAGCTCTCTGGCTAACTAGAGAACCCACTGCTTACTGGCTTATCGAAATTA
ATACGACTCACTATAGGGAGACCCAAGCTGGCTAGCGTTTAAACGGGCCCCTCGAGATGGAGGGATTCGA
CGGTTCAGATTTTAGTCCTCCAGCTGATTTAGTTGGCGTTGACGGTGCAGTCATGCGGAACGTCGTTGAC
GTCACGATAAATGGTGACGTCACTGCTCCGCCGAAAGCTGCGCCAAGAAAAAGTGAATCGGTAAAGAAAG
TTCATTGGAATGATGTAGACCAAGGACCGAGTGAAAAACCAGAGACAAGACAGGAGGAACGAATAGATAT
ACCCGAGATTTCAGGTCTATGGTGGGGCGAGAATGAACATGGAGTGGACGATGGGAGAATGGAGATACCT
ACTACTGGTGTAGGTACCCAGGTCCGGAAAAAGATAACTCCTTTTGTGATGTCCTTTGGTTTTCGTGTAT
TTGGCCTGGTACTGATCATCTTGGACATCATTATGGTCATTGTGGACTTGTCTCTTTCTGAGAAGAGTCG
TGATGTTGGAGGTGCACTGGAGACTGTTTCTCTGGTCATCTCTTTCTTTTTCCTCATCGATGTATTGCTC
CGTGTTTATGTGGAGGGATTCAAAGTGTATTTCAGCTCAAAACTGAATATAGTAGATGCTTGTATTGTGG
TCATTACTCTGGTGGTCACCATGATCTACGCATTCTCTGATTTCTCAGGAGCCAGTCTGATTCCCAGGGT
GGTGACATTCCTGAGGTCTCTGAGAATCCTAATTCTGGTACGCATCTTCAGACTGGCCTCACAGAAGAGA
GAGCTTGAAAAAGTCACTAGGAGAATGGTTTCAGAGAACAAAAGACGGTATCAAAAAGATGGATTTGATC
TGGACCTCACATACGTCACAGAAAGAGTCATCGCCATGTCTTTTCCATCTTCTGGGAAGCAGGCGTTCTA
TAGGAACCCAATCAGAGAGGTCGTTAGATTCTTGGACACCAAACATATGGATCATTACAAGGTTTTTAAT
CTCTGCAGTGAGAAAGGTTATGATCCAAAGTTCTTTCACTACAGAGTAGAGCGTGTCATGATAGATGACC
ATAATGTCCCTTCACTGGATGATATGCTGCGCTACACCGCCTGTGTCAGAGACTGGATGGCAGCAGACTC
CAGGAATGTTATTGCCATCCACTGCAAAGGAGGAAAGGGTCGGACCGGCACTATGGTTTGCACATGGCTC
ATTGACAGCGATCAGTTTGAGAGTGCACAGGAGAGCCTGGATTACTTTGGAGAGAGACGGACTGATAAAA
GCATGAGCTCCAAGTTTCAAGGTGTTGAAACTCCGTCTCAGAGCAGGTATGTTGGCTATTATGAGATCAT
GAAGAATCAGTACAACCGTCAGCTTCCTCCTCGGAAGAGCCTGAAAATCAAGAGCATCCGAATCCACTCC
ATCGCAGGTGTGGGGAAGGGCAACGGCAGTGACCTGAAACTGAAGATCATAGTGAAGCACGAGCTTGTTT
TCCAGTGTGTTTGTGCCAAACAGCACAACTGTACAGTGTTTCCTGACACTGGTAGCAATGCGGTGGTCAT
CAGTTTACAGGACGGGCCTATAGTGACTGGAGATGTGAAGGTCATGTTTGAGTCCAGTGCTGGTTTGCCG
AAGGGTTATGAGGACTGTCCCTTCTATTTCTGGTTCAACACCTCATTTGTGGAGAACTACAGACTTTTTC
TGTCGAGGGAAGAACTGGACAATCCTCACAAACCCAAGACCTGGGACATTTACAAGGAAGACTTTGGAGT
GACGCTGTCTTTCACTGAGCCTGGATCCATGGTGAGCAAGGGCGAGGAGGATAACATGGCCATCATCAAG
GAGTTCATGCGCTTCAAGGTGCACATGGAGGGCTCCGTGAACGGCCACGAGTTCGAGATCGAGGGCGAGG
GCGAGGGCCGCCCCTACGAGGGCACCCAGACCGCCAAGCTGAAGGTGACCAAGGGTGGCCCCCTGCCCTT
CGCCTGGGACATCCTGTCCCCTCAGTTCATGTACGGCTCCAAGGCCTACGTGAAGCACCCCGCCGACATC
CCCGACTACTTGAAGCTGTCCTTCCCCGAGGGCTTCAAGTGGGAGCGCGTGATGAACTTCGAGGACGGCG
GCGTGGTGACCGTGACCCAGGACTCCTCCCTGCAGGACGGCGAGTTCATCTACAAGGTGAAGCTGCGCGG
CACCAACTTCCCCTCCGACGGCCCCGTAATGCAGAAGAAGACCATGGGCTGGGAGGCCTCCTCCGAGCGG
ATGTACCCCGAGGACGGCGCCCTGAAGGGCGAGATCAAGCAGAGGCTGAAGCTGAAGGACGGCGGCCACT
ACGACGCTGAGGTCAAGACCACCTACAAGGCCAAGAAGCCCGTGCAGCTGCCCGGCGCCTACAACGTCAA
CATCAAGTTGGACATCACCTCCCACAACGAGGACTACACCATCGTGGAACAGTACGAACGCGCCGAGGGC
CGCCACTCCACCGGCGGCATGGACGAGCTGTACAAGTAAAAGCTTTCTAGAGGGCCCGTTTAAACCCGCT
GATCAGCCTCGACTGTGCCTTCTAGTTGCCAGCCATCTGTTGTTTGCCCCTCCCCCGTGCCTTCCTTGAC
CCTGGAAGGTGCCACTCCCACTGTCCTTTCCTAATAAAATGAGGAAATTGCATCGCATTGTCTGAGTAGG
TGTCATTCTATTCTGGGGGGTGGGGTGGGGCAGGACAGCAAGGGGGAGGATTGGGAAGACAATAGCAGGC
ATGCTGGGGATGCGGTGGGCTCTATGGCTTCTGAGGCGGAAAGAACCAGCTGGGGCTCTAGGGGGTATCC
CC
[124 nt withheld, positions 3433-3556]
C
[91 nt withheld, positions 3558-3648]
A
[49 nt withheld, positions 3650-3698]
CCTTTGACGTTGGAGTCCACGTTCTTT
[37 nt withheld, positions 3726-3762]
ACCCTATCTCGGTCTATTCTTTTGATTTATAAGGGATTTTGCCGATTTCGGCCTATTGGTTAAAAAATGA
GCTGATTTAACAAAAATTTAACGCGAATTAATTCTGTGGAATGTGTGTCAGTTAGGGTGTGGAAAGTCCC
CAGGCTCCCCAGCAGGCAGAAGTATGCAAAGCATGCATCTCAATTAGTCAGCAACCAGGTGTGGAAAGTC
CCCAGGCTCCCCAGCAGGCAGAAGTATGCAAAGCATGCATCTCAATTAGTCAGCAACCATAGTCCCGCCC
CTAACTCCGCCCATCCCGCCCCTAACTCCGCCCAGTTCCGCCCATTCTCCGCCCCATGGCTGACTAATTT
TTTTTATTTATGCAGAGGCCGAGGCCGCCTCTGCCTCTGAGCTATTCCAGAAGTAGTGAGGAGGCTTTTT
TGGAGGCCTAGGCTTTTGCAAAAAGCTCCCGGGAGCTTGTATATCCATTTTCGGATCTGATCAAGAGACA
GGATGAGGATCGTTTCGCATGATTGAACAAGATGGATTGCACGCAGGTTCTCCGGCCGCTTGGGTGGAGA
GGCTATTCGGCTATGACTGGGCACAACAGACAATCGGCTGCTCTGATGCCGCCGTGTTCCGGCTGTCAGC
GCAGGGGCGCCCGGTTCTTTTTGTCAAGACCGACCTGTCCGGTGCCCTGAATGAACTGCAGGACGAGGCA
GCGCGGCTATCGTGGCTGGCCACGACGGGCGTTCCTTGCGCAGCTGTGCTCGACGTTGTCACTGAAGCGG
GAAGGGACTGGCTGCTATTGGGCGAAGTGCCGGGGCAGGATCTCCTGTCATCTCACCTTGCTCCTGCCGA
GAAAGTATCCATCATGGCTGATGCAATGCGGCGGCTGCATACGCTTGATCCGGCTACCTGCCCATTCGAC
CACCAAGCGAAACATCGCATCGAGCGAGCACGTACTCGGATGGAAGCCGGTCTTGTCGATCAGGATGATC
TGGACGAAGAGCATCAGGGGCTCGCGCCAGCCGAACTGTTCGCCAGGCTCAAGGCGCGCATGCCCGACGG
CGAGGATCTCGTCGTGACCCATGGCGATGCCTGCTTGCCGAATATCATGGTGGAAAATGGCCGCTTTTCT
GGATTCATCGACTGTGGCCGGCTGGGTGTGGCGGACCGCTATCAGGACATAGCGTTGGCTACCCGTGATA
TTGCTGAAGAGCTTGGCGGCGAATGGGCTGACCGCTTCCTCGTGCTTTACGGTATCGCCGCTCCCGATTC
GCAGCGCATCGCCTTCTATCGCCTTCTTGACGAGTTCTTCTGAGCGGGACTCTGGGGTTCGAAATGACCG
ACCAAGCGACGCCCAACCTGCCATCACGAGATTTCGATTCCACCGCCGCCTTCTATGAAAGGTTGGGCTT
CGGAATCGTTTTCCGGGACGCCGGCTGGATGATCCTCCAGCGCGGGGATCTCATGCTGGAGTTCTTCGCC
CACCCCAACTTGTTTATTGCAGCTTATAATGGTTACAAATAAAGCAATAGCATCACAAATTTCACAAATA
AAGCATTTTTTTCACTGCATTCTAGTTGTGGTTTGTCCAAACTCATCAATGTATCTTATCATGTCTGTAT
ACCGTCGACCTCTAGCTAGAGCTTGGCGTAATCATGGTCATAGCTGTTTCCTGTGTGAAATTGTTATCCG
CTCACAATTCCACACAACATACGAGCCGGAAGCATAAAGTGTAAAGCCTGGGGTGCCTAATGAGTGAGCT
AACTCACATTAATTGCGTTGCGCTCACTGCCCGCTTTCCAGTCGGGAAACCTGTCGTGCCAGCTGCATTA
ATGAATCGGCCAACGCGCGGGGAGAGGCGGTTTGCGTATTGGGCGCTCTTCCGCTTCCTCGCTCACTGAC
TCGCTGCGCTCGGTCGTTCGGCTGCGGCGAGCGGTATCAGCTCACTCAAAGGCGGTAATACGGTTATCCA
CAGAATCAGGGGATAACGCAGGAAAGAACATGTGAGCAAAAGGCCAGCAAAAGGCCAGGAACCGTAAAAA
GGCCGCGTTGCTGGCGTTTTTCCATAGGCTCCGCCCCCCTGACGAGCATCACAAAAATCGACGCTCAAGT
CAGAGGTGGCGAAACCCGACAGGACTATAAAGATACCAGGCGTTTCCCCCTGGAAGCTCCCTCGTGCGCT
CTCCTGTTCCGACCCTGCCGCTTACCGGATACCTGTCCGCCTTTCTCCCTTCGGGAAGCGTGGCGCTTTC
TCATAGCTCACGCTGTAGGTATCTCAGTTCGGTGTAGGTCGTTCGCTCCAAGCTGGGCTGTGTGCACGAA
CCCCCCGTTCAGCCCGACCGCTGCGCCTTATCCGGTAACTATCGTCTTGAGTCCAACCCGGTAAGACACG
ACTTATCGCCACTGGCAGCAGCCACTGGTAACAGGATTAGCAGAGCGAGGTATGTAGGCGGTGCTACAGA
GTTCTTGAAGTGGTGGCCTAACTACGGCTACACTAGAAGAACAGTATTTGGTATCTGCGCTCTGCTGAAG
CCAGTTACCTTCGGAAAAAGAGTTGGTAGCTCTTGATCCGGCAAACAAACCACCGCTGGTAGCGGTGGTT
TTTTTGTTTGCAAGCAGCAGATTACGCGCAGAAAAAAAGGATCTCAAGAAGATCCTTTGATCTTTTCTAC
GGGGTCTGACGCTCAGTGGAACGAAAACTCACGTTAAGGGATTTTGGTCATGAGATTATCAAAAAGGATC
TTCACCTAGATCCTTTTAAATTAAAAATGAAGTTTTAAATCAATCTAAAGTATATATGAGTAAACTTGGT
CTGACAGTTACCAATGCTTAATCAGTGAGGCACCTATCTCAGCGATCTGTCTATTTCGTTCATCCATAGT
TGCCTGACTCCCCGTCGTGTAGATAACTACGATACGGGAGGGCTTACCATCTGGCCCCAGTGCTGCAATG
ATACCGCGAGACCCACGCTCACCGGCTCCAGATTTATCAGCAATAAACCAGCCAGCCGGAAGGGCCGAGC
GCAGAAGTGGTCCTGCAACTTTATCCGCCTCCATCCAGTCTATTAATTGTTGCCGGGAAGCTAGAGTAAG
TAGTTCGCCAGTTAATAGTTTGCGCAACGTTGTTGCCATTGCTACAGGCATCGTGGTGTCACGCTCGTCG
TTTGGTATGGCTTCATTCAGCTCCGGTTCCCAACGATCAAGGCGAGTTACATGATCCCCCATGTTGTGCA
AAAAAGCGGTTAGCTCCTTCGGTCCTCCGATCGTTGTCAGAAGTAAGTTGGCCGCAGTGTTATCACTCAT
GGTTATGGCAGCACTGCATAATTCTCTTACTGTCATGCCATCCGTAAGATGCTTTTCTGTGACTGGTGAG
TACTCAACCAAGTCATTCTGAGAATAGTGTATGCGGCGACCGAGTTGCTCTTGCCCGGCGTCAATACGGG
ATAATACCGCGCCACATAGCAGAACTTTAAAAGTGCTCATCATTGGAAAACGTTCTTCGGGGCGAAAACT
CTCAAGGATCTTACCGCTGTTGAGATCCAGTTCGATGTAACCCACTCGTGCACCCAACTGATCTTCAGCA
TCTTTTACTTTCACCAGCGTTTCTGGGTGAGCAAAAACAGGAAGGCAAAATGCCGCAAAAAAGGGAATAA
GGGCGACACGGAAATGTTGAATACTCATACTCTTCCTTTTTCAATATTATTGAAGCATTTATCAGGGTTA
TTGTCTCATGAGCGGATACATATTTGAATGTATTTAGAAAAATAAACAAATAGGGGTTCCGCGCACATTT
CCCCGAAAAGTGCCACCTGACGTCGACGGATCGGGAGATCTCCCGATCCCCTATGGTGCACTCTCAGTAC
AATCTGCTCTGATGCCGCATAGTTAAGCCAGTATCTGCTCCCTGCTTGTGTGTTGGAGGTCGCTGAGTAG
TGCGCGAGCAAAATTTAAGCTACAACAAGGCAAGGCTTGACCGACAATTGCATGAAGAATCTGCTTAGGG
TTAGGCGTTTTGCGCTGCTTCGCGATGTACGGGCCAGATATACGCGTT
